Addgene plasmid #225810: pGLU_97
Purpose: RS421 library variant 14067
Depositing lab: Nili Ostrov. Depositing organization: Cultivarium, Convergent Research. Publication: A scalable transposon mutagenesis system for non-model bacteria. Gilbert C, Leung J, Crits-Christoph A, Kang SC, Esmurria A, Fenn K, Brumwell SL, Martin-Moldes Z, Mendler K, Barnum TP, Nguyen M-A, Lee HH, Ostrov N. bioRxiv 2025.12.22.696024 10.64898/2025.12.22.696024.
Backbone
  Vector backbone: N/A
  Vector type: Synthetic Biology
Growth in bacteria
  Bacterial resistance: Chloramphenicol, 25 μg/mL
  Growth temperature: 37°C
  Growth strain: DH5alpha
  Copy number: High Copy
Gene/Insert
  Gene/Insert name: 14067_[Himar]
  Species: Herpetosiphon aurantiacus DSM 785
  Mutation: N/A
  Cloning method: Other
Terms and licenses: Academic/Nonprofit Terms; Industry Terms: Not Available to Industry
How to cite: pGLU_97 was a gift from Nili Ostrov (Addgene plasmid # 225810 ; http://n2t.net/addgene:225810 ; RRID:Addgene_225810)
