[The description below was written by a language model from this plasmid's Addgene catalogue record and pLannotate feature annotations shown in this document.]
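Description:
pGLU_97 is a small (about 2.3 kb) synthetic-biology plasmid deposited as one member of a variant collection, recorded as "RS421 library variant 14067". No named backbone is given. It is propagated in E. coli at high copy from a ColE1/pUC-type origin of replication and selected with chloramphenicol. Resistance comes from a cat (chloramphenicol acetyltransferase) gene driven by its native cat promoter and followed by the phage lambda t0 terminator, which stops read-through from the marker into neighbouring sequence.

The insert is listed as "14067_[Himar]", with Herpetosiphon aurantiacus DSM 785 as the source species, and the associated work concerns a scalable transposon mutagenesis system for non-model bacteria. Himar refers to the mariner-family transposon system widely used for random insertional mutagenesis. The record does not say what variant 14067 actually is, whether a regulatory sequence, a coding segment or some other part, nor how it relates to the Himar element. The automated annotation does not resolve this. Apart from the origin and resistance cassette, it detects only a short lac operator fragment and a short lacZα fragment, which are probably remnants of a cloning region rather than functional units. No transposase gene, inverted repeats or promoter for the insert are annotated, and the remaining unannotated stretches are short, so the library element is probably compact.

As far as the record supports, pGLU_97 serves as a storage or source plasmid for a single library part derived from H. aurantiacus, intended for building or testing transposon mutagenesis tools in diverse bacteria.
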