Features (pLannotate 1.2.2; 6 found; start..end, strand, type, name):
    379..394     -  protein_bind   lac operator (fragment): The lac repressor binds to the lac operator to inhibit transcription in E. coli. This inhibition can be relieved by adding lactose or isopropyl-β-D-thiogalactopyranoside (IPTG). lac repressor encoded by lacI
    545..1133    -  rep_origin     ori: high-copy-number ColE1/pMB1/pBR322/pUC origin of replication
   1266..1360    -  terminator     lambda t0 terminator: transcription terminator from phage lambda
   1384..2040    -  CDS            cat: CAT_ECOLX - Experimental evidence at protein level: Swiss-Prot protein existence level 1. This enzyme is an effector of chloramphenicol resistance in bacteria. From Escherichia coli. This protein is used as a marker in many commonly used cloning vectors, such as pACYC184.
   2041..2143    -  promoter       cat promoter: promoter of the E. coli cat gene encoding chloramphenicol acetyltransferase
   2218..2261    -  CDS            lacZα (fragment): LacZα fragment of β-galactosidase; lacZ fragment
>Addgene plasmid #225810 | pGLU_97 | addgene full sequence | sequence record 446983 | Addgene NGS Result
GTATCGCAGGTCTCACCATGTACATTCCTTTATGTAGAACACAGAGCATCTGAGGCTTTACGTTCCCTCA
CCCCCGACCCCTCGCCCACTGCGGCGGGCGAGGGGAGTTCAAACCTTCATGGTGGTATGGCGGGAGAGGG
GGTAGCTTACAAGGGTAGGTTTTAAGCTCCCTCACCCCCGACCCTAACAGGTTGGATGATAAGTCCCCGG
TCTAGGGTCACGCGTAGGACGCGTCGAGTAGGGTGAGATCGCTTCGTTCGTGATCGTATGAGACCGTCAG
GCACGATCGAGCATGCTAGAAGGCTAGGTGGAGGCTCAGTGATGATAAGTCTGCGATGGTGGATGCATGT
GTCATGGTCATAGCTGTTTCCTGTGTGAAATTGTTATCCGCTCAGAGGGCACAATCCTATTCCGCGCTAT
CCGACAATCTCCAAGACATTAGGTGGAGTTCAGTTCGGCGTATGGCATATGTCGCTGGAAAGAACATGTG
AGCAAAAGGCCAGCAAAAGGCCAGGAACCGTAAAAAGGCCGCGTTGCTGGCGTTTTTCCATAGGCTCCGC
CCCCCTGACGAGCATCACAAAAATCGACGCTCAAGTCAGAGGTGGCGAAACCCGACAGGACTATAAAGAT
ACCAGGCGTTTCCCCCTGGAAGCTCCCTCGTGCGCTCTCCTGTTCCGACCCTGCCGCTTACCGGATACCT
GTCCGCCTTTCTCCCTTCGGGAAGCGTGGCGCTTTCTCATAGCTCACGCTGTAGGTATCTCAGTTCGGTG
TAGGTCGTTCGCTCCAAGCTGGGCTGTGTGCACGAACCCCCCGTTCAGCCCGACCGCTGCGCCTTATCCG
GTAACTATCGTCTTGAGTCCAACCCGGTAAGACACGACTTATCGCCACTGGCAGCAGCCACTGGTAACAG
GATTAGCAGAGCGAGGTATGTAGGCGGTGCTACAGAGTTCTTGAAGTGGTGGCCTAACTACGGCTACACT
AGAAGAACAGTATTTGGTATCTGCGCTCTGCTGAAGCCAGTTACCTTCGGAAAAAGAGTTGGTAGCTCTT
GATCCGGCAAACAAACCACCGCTGGTAGCGGTGGTTTTTTTGTTTGCAAGCAGCAGATTACGCGCAGAAA
AAAAGGATCTCAAGAAGATCCTTTGATCTTTTCTACGGGGTCTGACGCTCTATTCAACAAAGCCGCCGTC
CCGTCAAGTCAGCGTAAATGGGTAGGGGGCTTCAAATCGTCCCCCCATACGATATAAGTTGTTACTAGTG
CTTGGATTCTCACCAATAAAAAACGCCCGGCGGCAACCGAGCGTTCTGAACAAATCCAGATGGAGTTCTG
AGGTCATTACTGGATCTATCAACAGGAGTCCAAGCGAGCTCGATATCAAATTACGCCCCGCCCTGCCACT
CATCGCAGTACTGTTGTAATTCATTAAGCATTCTGCCGACATGGAAGCCATCACAAACGGCATGATGAAC
CTGAATCGCCAGCGGCATCAGCACCTTGTCGCCTTGCGTATAATATTTGCCCATGGTGAAAACGGGGGCG
AAGAAGTTGTCCATATTGGCCACGTTTAAATCAAAACTGGTGAAACTCACCCAGGGATTGGCTGAGACGA
AAAACATATTCTCAATAAACCCTTTAGGGAAATAGGCCAGGTTTTCACCGTAACACGCCACATCTTGCGA
ATATATGTGTAGAAACTGCCGGAAATCGTCGTGGTATTCACTCCAGAGCGATGAAAACGTTTCAGTTTGC
TCATGGAAAACGGTGTAACAAGGGTGAACACTATCCCATATCACCAGCTCACCGTCTTTCATTGCCATAC
GAAATTCCGGATGAGCATTCATCAGGCGGGCAAGAATGTGAATAAAGGCCGGATAAAACTTGTGCTTATT
TTTCTTTACGGTCTTTAAAAAGGCCGTAATATCCAGCTGAACGGTCTGGTTATAGGTACATTGAGCAACT
GACTGAAATGCCTCAAAATGTTCTTTACGATGCCATTGGGATATATCAACGGTGGTATATCCAGTGATTT
TTTTCTCCATTTTAGCTTCCTTAGCTCCTGAAAATCTCGATAACTCAAAAAATACGCCCGGTAGTGATCT
TATTTCATTATGGTGAAAGTTGGAACCTCTTACGTGCCGATCAACGTCTCATTGATACCTGAAACAAAAC
CCATCGTACGGCCAAGGAAGTCTCCAATAACTGTGATCCACCACAAGCGCCAGGGTTTTCCCAGTCACGA
CGTTGTAAAACGACGGCCAGTCATGCATAATCCGCACGCATCTGGAATAAGGAAGTGCCATTCCGCCTGA
CCT
